>Addgene plasmid #187295 | pTripz Ctrl-IRES-mCherry | addgene full sequence | sequence record 371995 | Addgene NGS Result
TACAAACTTAGTAGTTGGAAGGGCTAATTCACTCCCAAAGAAGACAAGATATCCTTGATCTGTGGATCTA
CCACACACAAGGCTACTTCCCTGATTAGCAGAACTACACACCAGGGCCAGGGGTCAGATATCCACTGACC
TTTGGATGGTGCTACAAGCTAGTACCAGTTGAGCCAGATAAGGTAGAAGAGGCCAATAAAGGAGAGAACA
CCAGCTTGTTACACCCTGTGAGCCTGCATGGGATGGATGACCCGGAGAGAGAAGTGTTAGAGTGGAGGTT
TGACAGCCGCCTAGCATTTCATCACGTGGCCCGAGAGCTGCATCCGGAGTACTTCAAGAACTGCTGATAT
CGAGCTTGCTACAAGGGACTTTCCGCTGGGGACTTTCCAGGGAGGCGTGGCCTGGGCGGGACTGGGGAGT
GGCGAGCCCTCAGATCCTGCATATAAGCAGCTGCTTTTTGCCTGTACTGGGTCTCTCTGGTTAGACCAGA
TCTGAGCCTGGGAGCTCTCTGGCTAACTAGGGAACCCACTGCTTAAGCCTCAATAAAGCTTGCCTTGAGT
GCTTCAAGTAGTGTGTGCCCGTCTGTTGTGTGACTCTGGTAACTAGAGATCCCTCAGACCCTTTTAGTCA
GTGTGGAAAATCTCTAGCAGTGGCGCCCGAACAGGGACTTGAAAGCGAAAGGGAAACCAGAGGAGCTCTC
TCGACGCAGGACTCGGCTTGCTGAAGCGCGCACGGCAAGAGGCGAGGGGCGGCGACTGGTGAGTACGCCA
AAAATTTTGACTAGCGGAGGCTAGAAGGAGAGAGATGGGTGCGAGAGCGTCAGTATTAAGCGGGGGAGAA
TTAGATCGCGATGGGAAAAAATTCGGTTAAGGCCAGGGGGAAAGAAAAAATATAAATTAAAACATATAGT
ATGGGCAAGCAGGGAGCTAGAACGATTCGCAGTTAATCCTGGCCTGTTAGAAACATCAGAAGGCTGTAGA
CAAATACTGGGACAGCTACAACCATCCCTTCAGACAGGATCAGAAGAACTTAGATCATTATATAATACAG
TAGCAACCCTCTATTGTGTGCATCAAAGGATAGAGATAAAAGACACCAAGGAAGCTTTAGACAAGATAGA
GGAAGAGCAAAACAAAAGTAAGACCACCGCACAGCAAGCGGCCGGCCGCTGATCTTCAGACCTGGAGGAG
GAGATATGAGGGACAATTGGAGAAGTGAATTATATAAATATAAAGTAGTAAAAATTGAACCATTAGGAGT
AGCACCCACCAAGGCAAAGAGAAGAGTGGTGCAGAGAGAAAAAAGAGCAGTGGGAATAGGAGCTTTGTTC
CTTGGGTTCTTGGGAGCAGCAGGAAGCACTATGGGCGCAGCGTCAATGACGCTGACGGTACAGGCCAGAC
AATTATTGTCTGGTATAGTGCAGCAGCAGAACAATTTGCTGAGGGCTATTGAGGCGCAACAGCATCTGTT
GCAACTCACAGTCTGGGGCATCAAGCAGCTCCAGGCAAGAATCCTGGCTGTGGAAAGATACCTAAAGGAT
CAACAGCTCCTGGGGATTTGGGGTTGCTCTGGAAAACTCATTTGCACCACTGCTGTGCCTTGGAATGCTA
GTTGGAGTAATAAATCTCTGGAACAGATTTGGAATCACACGACCTGGATGGAGTGGGACAGAGAAATTAA
CAATTACACAAGCTTAATACACTCCTTAATTGAAGAATCGCAAAACCAGCAAGAAAAGAATGAACAAGAA
TTATTGGAATTAGATAAATGGGCAAGTTTGTGGAATTGGTTTAACATAACAAATTGGCTGTGGTATATAA
AATTATTCATAATGATAGTAGGAGGCTTGGTAGGTTTAAGAATAGTTTTTGCTGTACTTTCTATAGTGAA
TAGAGTTAGGCAGGGATATTCACCATTATCGTTTCAGACCCACCTCCCAACCCCGAGGGGACCCGACAGG
CCCGAAGGAATAGAAGAAGAAGGTGGAGAGAGAGACAGAGACAGATCCATTCGATTAGTGAACGGATCGG
CACTGCGTGCGCCAATTCTGCAGACAAATGGCAGTATTCATCCACAATTTTAAAAGAAAAGGGGGGATTG
GGGGGTACAGTGCAGGGGAAAGAATAGTAGACATAATAGCAACAGACATACAAACTAAAGAATTACAAAA
ACAAATTACAAAAATTCAAAATTTTCGGGTTTATTACAGGGACAGCAGAGATCCAGTTTGGTTAGTACCG
GGCCCGCTCTAGTCCGGAATCAGTCCTGCTCCTCGGCCACGAAGTGCACGCAGTTGCCGGCCGGGTCGCG
CAGGGCGAACTCCCGCCCCCACGGCTGCTCGCCGATCTCGGTCATGGCCGGCCCGGAGGCGTCCCGGAAG
TTCGTGGACACGACCTCCGACCACTCGGCGTACAGCTCGTCCAGGCCGCGCACCCACACCCAGGCCAGGG
TGTTGTCCGGCACCACCTGGTCCTGGACCGCGCTGATGAACAGGGTCACGTCGTCCCGGACCACACCGGC
GAAGTCGTCCTCCACGAAGTCCCGGGAGAACCCGAGCCGGTCGGTCCAGAACTCGACCGCTCCGGCGACG
TCGCGCGCGGTGAGCACCGGAACGGCACTGGTCAACTTGGCCATGGTGGCCCTCCTATAGTGAGTCGTAT
TATACTATGCCGATATACTATGCCGATGATTAATTGTCAACACGTGCTGCAGGTCCGAGGTTCTAGACGA
GTTTACTCCCTATCAGTGATAGAGAACGATGTCGAGTTTACTCCCTATCAGTGATAGAGAACGTATGTCG
AGTTTACTCCCTATCAGTGATAGAGAACGTATGTCGAGTTTACTCCCTATCAGTGATAGAGAACGTATGT
CGAGTTTATCCCTATCAGTGATAGAGAACGTATGTCGAGTTTACTCCCTATCAGTGATAGAGAACGTATG
TCGAGGTAGGCGTGTACGGTGGGAGGCCTATATAAGCAGAGCTCGTTTAGTGAACCGTCAGATCGCACCG
GTGCCACCATGTACCCATACGATGTGCCAGATTACGCTGGTACCGGATCCGTCGACCTCGAGGAATTCGC
GGCCGCCCCCTCTCCCTCCCCCCCCCCTAACGTTACTGGCCGAAGCCGCTTGGAATAAGGCCGGTGTGCG
TTTGTCTATATGTTATTTTCCACCATATTGCCGTCTTTTGGCAATGTGAGGGCCCGGAAACCTGGCCCTG
TCTTCTTGACGAGCATTCCTAGGGGTCTTTCCCCTCTCGCCAAAGGAATGCAAGGTCTGTTGAATGTCGT
GAAGGAAGCAGTTCCTCTGGAAGCTTCTTGAAGACAAACAACGTCTGTAGCGACCCTTTGCAGGCAGCGG
AACCCCCCACCTGGCGACAGGTGCCTCTGCGGCCAAAAGCCACGTGTATAAGATACACCTGCAAAGGCGG
CACAACCCCAGTGCCACGTTGTGAGTTGGATAGTTGTGGAAAGAGTCAAATGGCTCTCCTCAAGCGTATT
CAACAAGGGGCTGAAGGATGCCCAGAAGGTACCCCATTGTATGGGATCTGATCTGGGGCCTCGGTACACA
TGCTTTACATGTGTTTAGTCGAGGTTAAAAAAACGTCTAGGCCCCCCGAACCACGGGGACGTGGTTTTCC
TTTGAAAAACACGATGATAATATGGCCACAACCGAATTCATGGTGAGCAAGGGCGAGGAGGATAACATGG
CCATCATCAAGGAGTTCATGCGCTTCAAGGTGCACATGGAGGGCTCCGTGAACGGCCACGAGTTCGAGAT
CGAGGGCGAGGGCGAGGGCCGCCCCTACGAGGGCACCCAGACCGCCAAGCTGAAGGTGACCAAGGGTGGC
CCCCTGCCCTTCGCCTGGGACATCCTGTCCCCTCAGTTCATGTACGGCTCCAAGGCCTACGTGAAGCACC
CCGCCGACATCCCCGACTACTTGAAGCTGTCCTTCCCCGAGGGCTTCAAGTGGGAGCGCGTGATGAACTT
CGAGGACGGCGGCGTGGTGACCGTGACCCAGGACTCCTCCCTGCAGGACGGCGAGTTCATCTACAAGGTG
AAGCTGCGCGGCACCAACTTCCCCTCCGACGGCCCCGTAATGCAGAAGAAGACCATGGGCTGGGAGGCCT
CCTCCGAGCGGATGTACCCCGAGGACGGCGCCCTGAAGGGCGAGATCAAGCAGAGGCTGAAGCTGAAGGA
CGGCGGCCACTACGACGCTGAGGTCAAGACCACCTACAAGGCCAAGAAGCCCGTGCAGCTGCCCGGCGCC
TACAACGTCAACATCAAGTTGGACATCACCTCCCACAACGAGGACTACACCATCGTGGAACAGTACGAAC
GCGCCGAGGGCCGCCACTCCACCGGCGGCATGGACGAGCTGTACAAGTGAGTTTAAACATCGATAGTTTG
TTTGAATGAGGCTTCAGTACTTTACAGAATCGTTGCCTGCACATCTTGGAAACACTTGCTGGGATTACTT
CTTCAGGTTAACCCAACAGAAGGCTCGAGGTAACCGGATCCTGATCAGAATTCAAGGGGCTACTTTAGGA
GCAATTATCTTGTTTACTAAAACTGAATACCTTGCTATCTCTTTGATACATTTTTACAAAGCTGAATTAA
AATGGTATAAATTAAATCACTTTTTTCAATTGGAAGACTAATGCGGCCGGCCATTACTCCGTCTCGTGTC
TTGTTGCATATGTCTGCTGGTTTGTTTGATGTTGTTTGCGGGCGGGCCCTATAGTGAGTCGTATTACCTA
GGACGCGTGGGGGTTGGGGTTGCGCCTTTTCCAAGGCAGCCCTGGGTTTGCGCAGGGACGCGGCTGCTCT
GGGCGTGGTTCCGGGAAACGCAGCGGCGCCGACCCTGGGTCTCGCACATTCTTCACGTCCGTTCGCAGCG
TCACCCGGATCTTCGCCGCTACCCTTGTGGGCCCCCCGGCGACGCTTCCTGCTCCGCCCCTAAGTCGGGA
AGGTTCCTTGCGGTTCGCGGCGTGCCGGACGTGACAAACGGAAGCCGCACGTCTCACTAGTACCCTCGCA
GACGGACAGCGCCAGGGAGCAATGGCAGCGCGCCGACCGCGATGGGCTGTGGCCAATAGCGGCTGCTCAG
CAGGGCGCGCCGAGAGCAGCGGCCGGGAAGGGGCGGTGCGGGAGGCGGGGTGTGGGGCGGTAGTGTGGGC
CCTGTTCCTGCCCGCGCGGTGTTCCGCATTCTGCAAGCCTCCGGAGCGCACGTCGGCAGTCGGCTCCCTC
GTTGACCGAATCACCGACCTCTCTCCCCAGGCTAGCGGATCCATAACTTCGTATAGTATACATTATACGA
AGTTATGCCACCATGTCTAGGCTGGACAAGAGCAAAGTCATAAACGGAGCTCTGGAATTACTCAATGGTG
TCGGTATCGAAGGCCTGACGACAAGGAAACTCGCTCAAAAGCTGGGAGTTGAGCAGCCTACCCTGTACTG
GCACGTGAAGAACAAGCGGGCCCTGCTCGATGCCCTGCCAATCGAGATGCTGGACAGGCATCATACCCAC
TTCTGCCCCCTGGAAGGCGAGTCATGGCAAGACTTTCTGCGGAACAACGCCAAGTCATACCGCTGTGCTC
TCCTCTCACATCGCGACGGGGCTAAAGTGCATCTCGGCACCCGCCCAACAGAGAAACAGTACGAAACCCT
GGAAAATCAGCTCGCGTTCCTGTGTCAGCAAGGCTTCTCCCTGGAGAACGCACTGTACGCTCTGTCCGCC
GTGGGCCACTTTACACTGGGCTGCGTATTGGAGGAACAGGAGCATCAAGTAGCAAAAGAGGAAAGAGAGA
CACCTACCACCGATTCTATGCCCCCACTTCTGAGACAAGCAATTGAGCTGTTCGACCGGCAGGGAGCCGA
ACCTGCCTTCCTTTTCGGCCTGGAACTAATCATATGTGGCCTGGAGAAACAGCTAAAGTGCGAAAGCGGC
GGGCCGACCGACGCCCTTGACGATTTTGACTTAGACATGCTCCCAGCCGATGCCCTTGACGATTTTGACC
TTGACATGCTCCCCGGGTAAATAACTTCGTATAGTATACATTATACGAAGTTATGGATCCGCGGCCGCAA
ATTCCGCCCCTCTCCCTCCCCCCCCCCTAACGTTACTGGCCGAAGCCGCTTGGAATAAGGCCGGTGTGCG
TTTGTCTATATGTTATTTTCCACCATATTGCCGTCTTTTGGCAATGTGAGGGCCCGGAAACCTGGCCCTG
TCTTCTTGACGAGCATTCCTAGGGGTCTTTCCCCTCTCGCCAAAGGAATGCAAGGTCTGTTGAATGTCGT
GAAGGAAGCAGTTCCTCTGGAAGCTTCTTGAAGACAAACAACGTCTGTAGCGACCCTTTGCAGGCAGCGG
AACCCCCCACCTGGCGACAGGTGCCTCTGCGGCCAAAAGCCACGTGTATAAGATACACCTGCAAAGGCGG
CACAACCCCAGTGCCACGTTGTGAGTTGGATAGTTGTGGAAAGAGTCAAATGGCTCTCCTCAAGCGTATT
CAACAAGGGGCTGAAGGATGCCCAGAAGGTACCCCATTGTATGGGATCTGATCTGGGGCCTCGGTGCACA
TGCTTTACATGTGTTTAGTCGAGGTTAAAAAAACGTCTAGGCCCCCCGAACCACGGGGACGTGGTTTTCC
TTTGAAAAACACGATAATACCATGGCCACCGAGTACAAGCCCACGGTGCGCCTCGCCACCCGCGACGACG
TCCCCCGGGCCGTACGCACCCTCGCCGCCGCGTTCGCCGACTACCCCGCCACGCGCCACACCGTCGACCC
GGACCGCCACATCGAGCGGGTCACCGAGCTGCAAGAACTCTTCCTCACGCGCGTCGGGCTCGACATCGGC
AAGGTGTGGGTCGCGGACGACGGCGCCGCGGTGGCGGTCTGGACCACGCCGGAGAGCGTCGAAGCGGGGG
CGGTGTTCGCCGAGATCGGCTCGCGCATGGCCGAGTTGAGCGGTTCCCGGCTGGCCGCGCAGCAACAGAT
GGAAGGCCTCCTGGCGCCGCACCGGCCCAAGGAGCCCGCGTGGTTCCTGGCCACCGTCGGCGTCTCGCCC
GACCACCAGGGCAAGGGTCTGGGCAGCGCCGTCGTGCTCCCCGGAGTGGAGGCGGCCGAGCGCGCTGGGG
TGCCCGCCTTCCTGGAGACCTCCGCGCCCCGCAACCTCCCCTTCTACGAGCGGCTCGGCTTCACCGTCAC
CGCCGACGTCGAGGTGCCCGAAGGACCGCGCACCTGGTGCATGACCCGCAAGCCCGGTGCCTGAGTTCGC
GTCTGGAACAATCAACCTCTGGATTACAAAATTTGTGAAAGATTGACTGGTATTCTTAACTATGTTGCTC
CTTTTACGCTATGTGGATACGCTGCTTTAATGCCTTTGTATCATGCTATTGCTTCCCGTATGGCTTTCAT
TTTCTCCTCCTTGTATAAATCCTGGTTGCTGTCTCTTTATGAGGAGTTGTGGCCCGTTGTCAGGCAACGT
GGCGTGGTGTGCACTGTGTTTGCTGACGCAACCCCCACTGGTTGGGGCATTGCCACCACCTGTCAGCTCC
TTTCCGGGACTTTCGCTTTCCCCCTCCCTATTGCCACGGCGGAACTCATCGCCGCCTGCCTTGCCCGCTG
CTGGACAGGGGCTCGGCTGTTGGGCACTGACAATTCCGTGGTGTTGTCGGGGAAGCTGACGTCCTTTCCA
TGGCTGCTCGCCTGTGTTGCCACCTGGATTCTGCGCGGGACGTCCTTCTGCTACGTCCCTTCGGCCCTCA
ATCCAGCGGACCTTCCTTCCCGCGGCCTGCTGCCGGCTCTGCGGCCTCTTCCGCGTCTTCGCCTTCGCCC
TCAGACGAGTCGGATCTCCCTTTGGGCCGCCTCCCCGCCTGGAATTAATTCTGCAGTCGAGACCTAGAAA
AACATGGAGCAATCACAAGTAGCAATACAGCAGCTACCAATGCTGATTGTGCCTGGCTAGAAGCACAAGA
GGAGGAGGAGGTGGGTTTTCCAGTCACACCTCAGGTACCTTTAAGACCAATGACTTACAAGGCAGCTGTA
GATCTTAGCCACTTTTTAAAAGAAAAGAGGGGACTGGAAGGGCTAATTCACTCCCAACGAAGACAAGATC
TGCTTTTTGCTTGTACTGGGTCTCTCTGGTTAGACCAGATCTGAGCCTGGGAGCTCTCTGGCTAACTAGG
GAACCCACTGCTTAAGCCTCAATAAAGCTTGCCTTGAGTGCTTCAAGTAGTGTGTGCCCGTCTGTTGTGT
GACTCTGGTAACTAGAGATCCCTCAGACCCTTTTAGTCAGTGTGGAAAATCTCTAGCAGTAGTAGTTCAT
GTCATCTTATTATTCAGTATTTATAACTTGCAAAGAAATGAATATCAGAGAGTGAGAGGCCTTGACATTG
TTTAAACCCGCTGATCAGCCTCGACTGTGCCTTCTAGTTGCCAGCCATCTGTTGTTTGCCCCTCCCCCGT
GCCTTCCTTGACCCTGGAAGGTGCCACTCCCACTGTCCTTTCCTAATAAAATGAGGAAATTGCATCGCAT
TGTCTGAGTAGGTGTCATTCTATTCTGGGGGGTGGGGTGGGGCAGGACAGCAAGGGGGAGGATTGGGAAG
ACAATAGCAGGCATGCTGGGGATGCGGTGGGCTCTATGGCTTCTGAGGCGGAAAGAACCAGCTGGGGCTC
TAGGGGGTATCCCC
[124 nt withheld, positions 8695-8818]
C
[91 nt withheld, positions 8820-8910]
A
[49 nt withheld, positions 8912-8960]
CCTTTGACGTTGGAGTCCACGTTCTTT
[37 nt withheld, positions 8988-9024]
ACCCTATCTCGGTCTATTCTTTTGATTTATAAGGGATTTTGCCGATTTCGGCCTATTGGTTAAAAAATGA
GCTGATTTAACAAAAATTTAACGCGAATTAATTCTGTGGAATGTGTGTCAGTTAGGGTGTGGAAAGTCCC
CAGGCTCCCCAGCAGGCAGAAGTATGCAAAGCATGCATCTCAATTAGTCAGCAACCAGGTGTGGAAAGTC
CCCAGGCTCCCCAGCAGGCAGAAGTATGCAAAGCATGCATCTCAATTAGTCAGCAACCATAGTCCCGCCC
CTAACTCCGCCCATCCCGCCCCTAACTCCGCCCAGTTCCGCCCATTCTCCGCCCCATGGCTGACTAATTT
TTTTTATTTATGCAGAGGCCGAGGCCGCCTCTGCCTCTGAGCTATTCCAGAAGTAGTGAGGAGGCTTTTT
TGGAGGCCTAGGCTTTTGCAAAAAGCTCCCGGGAGCTTGTATATCCATTTTCGGATCTGATCAGCACGTG
ATGAAAAAGCCTGAACTCACCGCGACGTCTGTCGAGAAGTTTCTGATCGAAAAGTTCGACAGCGTCTCCG
ACCTGATGCAGCTCTCGGAGGGCGAAGAATCTCGTGCTTTCAGCTTCGATGTAGGAGGGCGTGGATATGT
CCTGCGGGTAAATAGCTGCGCCGATGGTTTCTACAAAGATCGTTATGTTTATCGGCACTTTGCATCGGCC
GCGCTCCCGATTCCGGAAGTGCTTGACATTGGGGAATTAATTCAGCGAGAGCCTGACCTATTGCATCTCC
CGCCGTGCACAGGGTGTCACGTTGCAAGACCTGCCTGAAACCGAACTGCCCGCTGTTCTGCAGCCGGTCG
CGGAGGCCATGGATGCGATCGCTGCGGCCGATCTTAGCCAGACGAGCGGGTTCGGCCCATTCGGACCGCA
AGGAATCGGTCAATACACTACATGGCGTGATTTCATATGCGCGATTGCTGATCCCCATGTGTATCACTGG
CAAACTGTGATGGACGACACCGTCAGTGCGTCCGTCGCGCAGGCTCTCGATGAGCTGATGCTTTGGGCCG
AGGACTGCCCCGAAGTCCGGCACCTCGTGCACGCGGATTTCGGCTCCAACAATGTCCTGACGGACAATGG
CCGCATAACAGCGGTCATTGACTGGAGCGAGGCGATGTTCGGGGATTCCCAATACGAGGTCGCCAACATC
TTCTTCTGGAGGCCGTGGTTGGCTTGTATGGAGCAGCAGACGCGCTACTTCGAGCGGAGGCATCCGGAGC
TTGCAGGATCGCCGCGGCTCCGGGCGTATATGCTCCGCATTGGTCTTGACCAACTCTATCAGAGCTTGGT
TGACGGCAATTTCGATGATGCAGCTTGGGCGCAGGGTCGATGCGACGCAATCGTCCGATCCGGAGCCGGG
ACTGTCGGGCGTACACAAATCGCCCGCAGAAGCGCGGCCGTCTGGACCGATGGCTGTGTAGAAGTACTCG
CCGATAGTGGAAACCGACGCCCCAGCACTCGTCCGAGGGCAAAGGAATAGCACGTGCTACGAGATTTCGA
TTCCACCGCCGCCTTCTATGAAAGGTTGGGCTTCGGAATCGTTTTCCGGGACGCCGGCTGGATGATCCTC
CAGCGCGGGGATCTCATGCTGGAGTTCTTCGCCCACCCCAACTTGTTTATTGCAGCTTATAATGGTTACA
AATAAAGCAATAGCATCACAAATTTCACAAATAAAGCATTTTTTTCACTGCATTCTAGTTGTGGTTTGTC
CAAACTCATCAATGTATCTTATCATGTCTGTATACCGTCGACCTCTAGCTAGAGCTTGGCGTAATCATGG
TCATAGCTGTTTCCTGTGTGAAATTGTTATCCGCTCACAATTCCACACAACATACGAGCCGGAAGCATAA
AGTGTAAAGCCTGGGGTGCCTAATGAGTGAGCTAACTCACATTAATTGCGTTGCGCTCACTGCCCGCTTT
CCAGTCGGGAAACCTGTCGTGCCAGCTGCATTAATGAATCGGCCAACGCGCGGGGAGAGGCGGTTTGCGT
ATTGGGCGCTCTTCCGCTTCCTCGCTCACTGACTCGCTGCGCTCGGTCGTTCGGCTGCGGCGAGCGGTAT
CAGCTCACTCAAAGGCGGTAATACGGTTATCCACAGAATCAGGGGATAACGCAGGAAAGAACATGTGAGC
AAAAGGCCAGCAAAAGGCCAGGAACCGTAAAAAGGCCGCGTTGCTGGCGTTTTTCCATAGGCTCCGCCCC
CCTGACGAGCATCACAAAAATCGACGCTCAAGTCAGAGGTGGCGAAACCCGACAGGACTATAAAGATACC
AGGCGTTTCCCCCTGGAAGCTCCCTCGTGCGCTCTCCTGTTCCGACCCTGCCGCTTACCGGATACCTGTC
CGCCTTTCTCCCTTCGGGAAGCGTGGCGCTTTCTCATAGCTCACGCTGTAGGTATCTCAGTTCGGTGTAG
GTCGTTCGCTCCAAGCTGGGCTGTGTGCACGAACCCCCCGTTCAGCCCGACCGCTGCGCCTTATCCGGTA
ACTATCGTCTTGAGTCCAACCCGGTAAGACACGACTTATCGCCACTGGCAGCAGCCACTGGTAACAGGAT
TAGCAGAGCGAGGTATGTAGGCGGTGCTACAGAGTTCTTGAAGTGGTGGCCTAACTACGGCTACACTAGA
AGAACAGTATTTGGTATCTGCGCTCTGCTGAAGCCAGTTACCTTCGGAAAAAGAGTTGGTAGCTCTTGAT
CCGGCAAACAAACCACCGCTGGTAGCGGTGGTTTTTTTGTTTGCAAGCAGCAGATTACGCGCAGAAAAAA
AGGATCTCAAGAAGATCCTTTGATCTTTTCTACGGGGTCTGACGCTCAGTGGAACGAAAACTCACGTTAA
GGGATTTTGGTCATGAGATTATCAAAAAGGATCTTCACCTAGATCCTTTTAAATTAAAAATGAAGTTTTA
AATCAATCTAAAGTATATATGAGTAAACTTGGTCTGACAGTTACCAATGCTTAATCAGTGAGGCACCTAT
CTCAGCGATCTGTCTATTTCGTTCATCCATAGTTGCCTGACTCCCCGTCGTGTAGATAACTACGATACGG
GAGGGCTTACCATCTGGCCCCAGTGCTGCAATGATACCGCGAGACCCACGCTCACCGGCTCCAGATTTAT
CAGCAATAAACCAGCCAGCCGGAAGGGCCGAGCGCAGAAGTGGTCCTGCAACTTTATCCGCCTCCATCCA
GTCTATTAATTGTTGCCGGGAAGCTAGAGTAAGTAGTTCGCCAGTTAATAGTTTGCGCAACGTTGTTGCC
ATTGCTACAGGCATCGTGGTGTCACGCTCGTCGTTTGGTATGGCTTCATTCAGCTCCGGTTCCCAACGAT
CAAGGCGAGTTACATGATCCCCCATGTTGTGCAAAAAAGCGGTTAGCTCCTTCGGTCCTCCGATCGTTGT
CAGAAGTAAGTTGGCCGCAGTGTTATCACTCATGGTTATGGCAGCACTGCATAATTCTCTTACTGTCATG
CCATCCGTAAGATGCTTTTCTGTGACTGGTGAGTACTCAACCAAGTCATTCTGAGAATAGTGTATGCGGC
GACCGAGTTGCTCTTGCCCGGCGTCAATACGGGATAATACCGCGCCACATAGCAGAACTTTAAAAGTGCT
CATCATTGGAAAACGTTCTTCGGGGCGAAAACTCTCAAGGATCTTACCGCTGTTGAGATCCAGTTCGATG
TAACCCACTCGTGCACCCAACTGATCTTCAGCATCTTTTACTTTCACCAGCGTTTCTGGGTGAGCAAAAA
CAGGAAGGCAAAATGCCGCAAAAAAGGGAATAAGGGCGACACGGAAATGTTGAATACTCATACTCTTCCT
TTTTCAATATTATTGAAGCATTTATCAGGGTTATTGTCTCATGAGCGGATACATATTTGAATGTATTTAG
AAAAATAAACAAATAGGGGTTCCGCGCACATTTCCCCGAAAAGTGCCACCTGACGTCGACGGATCGGGAG
ATCAACTTGTTTATTGCAGCTTATAATGGTTACAAATAAAGCAATAGCATCACAAATTTCACAAATAAAG
CATTTTTTTCACTGCATTCTAGTTGTGGTTTGTCCAAACTCATCAATGTATCTTATCATGTCTGGATCAA
CTGGATAACTCAAGCTAACCAAAATCATCCCAAACTTCCCACCCCATACCCTATTACCACTGCCAATTAC
CTGTGGTTTCATTTACTCTAAACCTGTGATTCCTCTGAATTATTTTCATTTTAAAGAAATTGTATTTGTT
AAATATGTAC
Features (pLannotate 1.2.2; 40 found; start..end, strand, type, name):
     15..344     +  CDS            nef (fragment): NEF_HV1BR - Experimental evidence at protein level: Swiss-Prot protein existence level 1. Extracellular Nef protein targets CD4(+) T-lymphocytes for apoptosis by interacting with CXCR4 surface receptors (PubMed:14990729). From Human immunodeficiency virus type 1 group M subtype B (isolate BRU/LAI) (HIV-1).
    392..649     +  LTR            5' LTR (truncated): truncated 5' long terminal repeat (LTR) from HIV-1
    696..821     +  misc_feature   HIV-1 Ψ: packaging signal of human immunodeficiency virus type 1
    805..1143    +  CDS            HIV-1 gag (fragment): gag protein from human immunodeficiency virus 1; gag
   1318..1551    +  misc_feature   RRE: The Rev response element (RRE) of HIV-1 allows for Rev-dependent mRNA export from the nucleus to the cytoplasm.
   1928..2028    +  CDS            Rev (fragment): human immunodeficiency virus 1 (HIV-1) Rev protein; rev; enhances nuclear export of unspliced and incompletely spliced viral mRNAs
   2078..2195    +  misc_feature   cPPT/CTS: central polypurine tract and central termination sequence of HIV-1
   2260..2634    -  CDS            BleoR: antibiotic-binding protein; Sh ble from Streptoalloteichus hindustanus; confers resistance to bleomycin, phleomycin, and Zeocin™
   2654..2701    -  promoter       EM7 promoter: synthetic bacterial promoter&nbsp
   2728..3006    +  promoter       tight TRE promoter (fragment): Tet-responsive promoter PTight, consisting of seven tet operator sequences followed by the minimal CMV promoter
   3022..3048    +  CDS            3xHA (fragment): three tandem HA epitope tags
   3087..3673    +  misc_feature   IRES2: internal ribosome entry site (IRES) of the encephalomyocarditis virus (EMCV)
   3680..4387    +  CDS            mCherry: mCherry is a basic (constitutively fluorescent) red fluorescent protein published in 2004, derived from Discosoma sp.. It is reported to be a very rapidly-maturing monomer with low acid sensitivity.
   4412..4505    +  ncRNA          5' miR-30a: sequence upstream of the 71-nt precursor of the human miR-30a microRNA (Zeng et al., 2002) miRNA
   4531..4643    +  ncRNA          3' miR-30a: sequence downstream of the 71-nt precursor of the human miR-30a microRNA (Zeng et al., 2002) miRNA
   4738..4756    -  promoter       T7 promoter: promoter for bacteriophage T7 RNA polymerase
   4770..5280    +  promoter       hPGK promoter: human phosphoglycerate kinase 1 promoter
   5293..5326    +  protein_bind   loxP511: Cre-mediated recombination occurs in the 8-bp core sequence (GTATACAT). loxP511 sites are compatible with each other, but incompatible with wild-type loxP sites. Cre recombinase
   5333..6040    +  CDS            rtTA3: reverse tetracycline transactivator 3 activates expression from Tet-responsive promoters in the presence of doxycycline
   6041..6074    +  protein_bind   loxP511: Cre-mediated recombination occurs in the 8-bp core sequence (GTATACAT). loxP511 sites are compatible with each other, but incompatible with wild-type loxP sites. Cre recombinase
   6097..6669    +  misc_feature   IRES: internal ribosome entry site (IRES) of the encephalomyocarditis virus (EMCV)
   6678..7274    +  CDS            PuroR: puromycin N-acetyltransferase; pac from Streptomyces alboniger; confers resistance to puromycin
   7290..7878    +  misc_feature   WPRE: woodchuck hepatitis virus posttranscriptional regulatory element
   7895..8083    +  CDS            nef (fragment): NEF_HV1Z2 - Experimental evidence at protein level: Swiss-Prot protein existence level 1. Extracellular Nef protein targets CD4(+) T-lymphocytes for apoptosis by interacting with CXCR4 surface receptors. From Human immunodeficiency virus type 1 group M subtype D (isolate Z2/CDC-Z34) (HIV-1).
   8085..8318    +  LTR            3' LTR (ΔU3): self-inactivating 3' long terminal repeat (LTR) from HIV-1
   8425..8649    +  polyA_signal   bGH poly(A) signal: bovine growth hormone polyadenylation signal
   8653..8674    +  promoter       SV40 promoter (fragment): SV40 enhancer and early promoter
   8695..9123    +  rep_origin     f1 ori (sequence partly withheld): f1 bacteriophage origin of replication; arrow indicates direction of (+) strand synthesis
   9137..9466    +  promoter       SV40 promoter: SV40 enhancer and early promoter
   9515..10544   +  CDS            HygR (fragment): aminoglycoside phosphotransferase from E. coli; aph(4)-Ia; confers resistance to hygromycin
  10554..10679   +  CDS            ble (fragment): BLE_KLEPN - Experimental evidence at protein level: Swiss-Prot protein existence level 1. Binding protein with a strong affinity to the bleomycin family of antibiotics. Binds to CL990; an antimitotic-antibiotic compound. From Klebsiella pneumoniae.
  10674..10795   +  polyA_signal   SV40 poly(A) signal: SV40 polyadenylation signal
  10866..10888   -  protein_bind   lac operator (fragment): The lac repressor binds to the lac operator to inhibit transcription in E. coli. This inhibition can be relieved by adding lactose or isopropyl-β-D-thiogalactopyranoside (IPTG). lac repressor encoded by lacI
  10892..10922   -  promoter       lac promoter: promoter for the E. coli lac operon
  10937..10958   -  protein_bind   CAP binding site: CAP binding activates transcription in the presence of cAMP. E. coli catabolite activator protein
  10971..11063   -  CDS            lacI (fragment): lac repressor; lacI; The lac repressor binds to the lac operator to inhibit transcription in E. coli. This inhibition can be relieved by adding lactose or isopropyl-β-D-thiogalactopyranoside (IPTG).
  11246..11834   -  rep_origin     ori: high-copy-number ColE1/pMB1/pBR322/pUC origin of replication
  12005..12865   -  CDS            AmpR: β-lactamase; bla; confers resistance to ampicillin, carbenicillin, and related antibiotics
  12866..12970   -  promoter       AmpR promoter: bla
  13018..13152   +  polyA_signal   SV40 poly(A) signal: SV40 polyadenylation signal
