[The description below was written by a language model from this plasmid's Addgene catalogue record and pLannotate feature annotations shown in this document.]
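Description:
pTripz Ctrl-IRES-mCherry is a lentiviral transfer plasmid built on the pTripz backbone for doxycycline-inducible expression in mammalian cells, and it serves as the control version of an IRES-mCherry design with no gene of interest upstream of the IRES. It is propagated in E. coli through a high-copy ColE1/pUC-type origin with ampicillin resistance. An f1 origin and a small EM7-driven bleomycin/Zeocin resistance cassette are also annotated. The viral framework comprises a truncated HIV-1 5' LTR, the Ψ packaging signal with a gag fragment, RRE, cPPT/CTS, WPRE and a self-inactivating ΔU3 3' LTR, so packaging functions must be supplied in trans.

The inducible unit is a Tet-responsive promoter (tet operators fused to a minimal CMV promoter, which probably explains the catalogue entry "CMV"). It is followed by a short fragment matching an HA epitope tag, an EMCV IRES and mCherry, placed between AgeI and ClaI sites by Gibson assembly. The stated insert size matches the IRES alone, and mCherry is translated separately from the IRES rather than as a fusion, despite being listed as a tag. Flanking miR-30a sequences remain downstream from the parental shRNA-mir context, though no hairpin is annotated between them. A second cassette uses the human PGK promoter to drive rtTA3, flanked by loxP511 sites, followed by an IRES and puromycin N-acetyltransferase. This provides the doxycycline-dependent transactivator and a puromycin marker for transduced cells. The catalogue lists "tetracycline" as the selectable marker, which likely reflects the inducer rather than a selection. An SV40-driven hygromycin resistance fragment lies outside the LTRs. The construct acts as a red-fluorescent, induction-matched control for companion vectors that carry a gene ahead of the IRES.
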