Addgene plasmid #187295: pTripz Ctrl-IRES-mCherry
Purpose: Doxycyclin inducible expression of ctrl IRES-mCherry
Depositing lab: Alpha Yap. Depositing organization: University of Queensland, Institute for Molecular Bioscience. Publication: Rapid lamellipodial responses by neighbor cells drive epithelial sealing in response to pyroptotic cell death. Bonfim-Melo A, Noordstra I, Gupta S, Chan AH, Jones MJK, Schroder K, Yap AS. Cell Rep. 2022 Feb 1;38(5):110316. doi: 10.1016/j.celrep.2022.110316. PubMed 35108534.
Backbone
  Vector backbone: pTripz
  Backbone size w/o insert (bp): 12718
  Vector type: Lentiviral
  Selectable markers: tetracycline
Growth in bacteria
  Bacterial resistance: Ampicillin, 100 μg/mL
  Growth temperature: 37°C
  Growth strain: NEB Stable
  Copy number: High Copy
Gene/Insert
  Gene/Insert name: IRES-mCherry
  Species: M. musculus (mouse)
  Insert size (bp): 587
  Promoter: CMV
  Tag / fusion protein: mCherry (C terminal on insert)
  Cloning method: Gibson Cloning
  Sequencing primers: 5′ CMV-F; 3′ mCherry-R
Resource information
  A portion of this plasmid was derived from a plasmid made by: Plasmid made by Alexis de Sa Ribeiro Do Bonfim Melo
Terms and licenses: Academic/Nonprofit Terms; Industry Terms: Not Available to Industry
Depositor comments: 5' cloning site: Age1 (not destroyed), 3' cloning site: Cla1 (not destroyed).
How to cite: pTripz Ctrl-IRES-mCherry was a gift from Alpha Yap (Addgene plasmid # 187295 ; http://n2t.net/addgene:187295 ; RRID:Addgene_187295)
